Addgene plasmid #136039: PLKO.1-G3BP1-CDS
Purpose: G3BP1 shRNA (Targeting CDS) inserted into the PLKO.1 plasmid (CGGGAATTTGTGAGACAGTAT)
Depositing lab: Anthony Leung. Depositing organization: Johns Hopkins School of Public Health. Publication: Structure-Mediated RNA Decay by UPF1 and G3BP1. Fischer JW, Busa VF, Shao Y, Leung AKL. Mol Cell. 2020 Apr 2;78(1):70-84.e6. doi: 10.1016/j.molcel.2020.01.021. Epub 2020 Feb 3. PubMed 32017897.
Backbone
  Vector backbone: PLKO.1
  Vector type: Mammalian Expression, Lentiviral
  Selectable markers: Puromycin
Growth in bacteria
  Bacterial resistance: Ampicillin, 100 μg/mL
  Growth temperature: 30°C
  Growth strain: NEB Stable
  Copy number: Unknown
Gene/Insert
  Gene/Insert name: G3BP1
  gRNA/shRNA sequence: CGGGAATTTGTGAGACAGTAT
  Species: H. sapiens (human)
  Entrez Gene: G3BP1 (a.k.a. G3BP, HDH-VIII)
Terms and licenses: Academic/Nonprofit Terms; Industry Terms: Not Available to Industry
How to cite: PLKO.1-G3BP1-CDS was a gift from Anthony Leung (Addgene plasmid # 136039 ; http://n2t.net/addgene:136039 ; RRID:Addgene_136039)
