[The description below was written by a language model from this plasmid's Addgene catalogue record and pLannotate feature annotations shown in this document.]
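Description:
PLKO.1-G3BP1-CDS is a lentiviral shRNA vector built on the PLKO.1 backbone and designed to knock down human G3BP1 in mammalian cells, with the hairpin directed against a site in the coding sequence of the transcript. The sequenced plasmid is about 7.1 kb. In E. coli it is maintained through a high-copy ColE1/pUC-type origin and selected with ampicillin via the β-lactamase gene. An f1 origin and leftover cloning-vector elements (lac promoter/operator, T3 and T7 promoters, and small lacI, lacZα and RSF ori fragments) are also annotated but play no role in the payload.

The transfer cassette is of the third-generation, self-inactivating type. An RSV promoter replaces the U3 region of the truncated HIV-1 5' LTR to drive genomic RNA production in packaging cells. It is followed by the Ψ packaging signal with a partial gag sequence, the Rev response element for Rev-dependent nuclear export, and a cPPT/CTS element that aids nuclear import of the viral genome. The ΔU3 3' LTR disables LTR promoter activity after integration, and an SV40 poly(A) signal and SV40 origin lie downstream.

Within the provirus, the human U6 RNA polymerase III promoter sits just upstream of the gap where the shRNA would be placed; the hairpin itself is not called out as a feature in the table. A separate human PGK promoter drives puromycin N-acetyltransferase, so transduced or transfected cells can be selected with puromycin. The construct is suited to stable depletion of G3BP1, and the associated publication concerns structure-mediated RNA decay involving UPF1 and G3BP1.
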