Features (pLannotate 1.2.2; 26 found; start..end, strand, type, name):
      1..64      +  rep_origin     RSF ori (fragment): Plasmids containing the RSF 1030 origin of replication can be propagated in E. coli cells that contain additional plasmids with compatible origins.
     66..158     +  CDS            lacI (fragment): lac repressor; lacI; The lac repressor binds to the lac operator to inhibit transcription in E. coli. This inhibition can be relieved by adding lactose or isopropyl-β-D-thiogalactopyranoside (IPTG).
    171..192     +  protein_bind   CAP binding site: CAP binding activates transcription in the presence of cAMP. E. coli catabolite activator protein
    207..237     +  promoter       lac promoter: promoter for the E. coli lac operon
    245..261     +  protein_bind   lac operator: The lac repressor binds to the lac operator to inhibit transcription in E. coli. This inhibition can be relieved by adding lactose or isopropyl-β-D-thiogalactopyranoside (IPTG). lac repressor encoded by lacI
    306..324     +  promoter       T3 promoter: promoter for bacteriophage T3 RNA polymerase
    352..578     +  promoter       RSV promoter: Rous sarcoma virus enhancer/promoter
    579..759     +  LTR            5' LTR (truncated): truncated 5' long terminal repeat (LTR) from HIV-1
    806..931     +  misc_feature   HIV-1 Ψ: packaging signal of human immunodeficiency virus type 1
    915..1278    +  CDS            HIV-1 gag (fragment): gag protein from human immunodeficiency virus 1; gag
   1424..1657    +  misc_feature   RRE: The Rev response element (RRE) of HIV-1 allows for Rev-dependent mRNA export from the nucleus to the cytoplasm.
   2034..2134    +  CDS            Rev (fragment): human immunodeficiency virus 1 (HIV-1) Rev protein; rev; enhances nuclear export of unspliced and incompletely spliced viral mRNAs
   2184..2424    +  promoter       U6 promoter: RNA polymerase III promoter for human U6 snRNA
   2529..2646    +  misc_feature   cPPT/CTS: central polypurine tract and central termination sequence of HIV-1
   2695..3205    +  promoter       hPGK promoter: human phosphoglycerate kinase 1 promoter
   3227..3826    +  CDS            PuroR: puromycin N-acetyltransferase; pac from Streptomyces alboniger; confers resistance to puromycin
   3869..3952    +  CDS            nef (fragment): NEF_HV1Z2 - Experimental evidence at protein level: Swiss-Prot protein existence level 1. Extracellular Nef protein targets CD4(+) T-lymphocytes for apoptosis by interacting with CXCR4 surface receptors. From Human immunodeficiency virus type 1 group M subtype D (isolate Z2/CDC-Z34) (HIV-1).
   3954..4187    +  LTR            3' LTR (ΔU3): self-inactivating 3' long terminal repeat (LTR) from HIV-1
   4259..4380    +  polyA_signal   SV40 poly(A) signal: SV40 polyadenylation signal
   4420..4555    +  rep_origin     SV40 ori: SV40 origin of replication
   4576..4594    -  promoter       T7 promoter: promoter for bacteriophage T7 RNA polymerase
   4602..4757    +  CDS            lacZα (fragment): LacZα fragment of β-galactosidase; lacZ fragment
   4762..5190    +  rep_origin     f1 ori (sequence partly withheld): f1 bacteriophage origin of replication; arrow indicates direction of (+) strand synthesis
   5243..5347    +  promoter       AmpR promoter: bla
   5348..6208    +  CDS            AmpR: β-lactamase; bla; confers resistance to ampicillin, carbenicillin, and related antibiotics
   6379..6967    +  rep_origin     ori: high-copy-number ColE1/pMB1/pBR322/pUC origin of replication
>Addgene plasmid #136039 | PLKO.1-G3BP1-CDS | addgene full sequence | sequence record 269147 | Addgene NGS Result
GCTGATACCGCTCGCCGCAGCCGAACGACCGAGCGCAGCGAGTCAGTGAGCGAGGAAGCGGAAGAGCGCC
CAATACGCAAACCGCCTCTCCCCGCGCGTTGGCCGATTCATTAATGCAGCTGGCACGACAGGTTTCCCGA
CTGGAAAGCGGGCAGTGAGCGCAACGCAATTAATGTGAGTTAGCTCACTCATTAGGCACCCCAGGCTTTA
CACTTTATGCTTCCGGCTCGTATGTTGTGTGGAATTGTGAGCGGATAACAATTTCACACAGGAAACAGCT
ATGACCATGATTACGCCAAGCGCGCAATTAACCCTCACTAAAGGGAACAAAAGCTGGAGCTGCAAGCTTA
ATGTAGTCTTATGCAATACTCTTGTAGTCTTGCAACATGGTAACGATGAGTTAGCAACATGCCTTACAAG
GAGAGAAAAAGCACCGTGCATGCCGATTGGTGGAAGTAAGGTGGTACGATCGTGCCTTATTAGGAAGGCA
ACAGACGGGTCTGACATGGATTGGACGAACCACTGAATTGCCGCATTGCAGAGATATTGTATTTAAGTGC
CTAGCTCGATACATAAACGGGTCTCTCTGGTTAGACCAGATCTGAGCCTGGGAGCTCTCTGGCTAACTAG
GGAACCCACTGCTTAAGCCTCAATAAAGCTTGCCTTGAGTGCTTCAAGTAGTGTGTGCCCGTCTGTTGTG
TGACTCTGGTAACTAGAGATCCCTCAGACCCTTTTAGTCAGTGTGGAAAATCTCTAGCAGTGGCGCCCGA
ACAGGGACTTGAAAGCGAAAGGGAAACCAGAGGAGCTCTCTCGACGCAGGACTCGGCTTGCTGAAGCGCG
CACGGCAAGAGGCGAGGGGCGGCGACTGGTGAGTACGCCAAAAATTTTGACTAGCGGAGGCTAGAAGGAG
AGAGATGGGTGCGAGAGCGTCAGTATTAAGCGGGGGAGAATTAGATCGCGATGGGAAAAAATTCGGTTAA
GGCCAGGGGGAAAGAAAAAATATAAATTAAAACATATAGTATGGGCAAGCAGGGAGCTAGAACGATTCGC
AGTTAATCCTGGCCTGTTAGAAACATCAGAAGGCTGTAGACAAATACTGGGACAGCTACAACCATCCCTT
CAGACAGGATCAGAAGAACTTAGATCATTATATAATACAGTAGCAACCCTCTATTGTGTGCATCAAAGGA
TAGAGATAAAAGACACCAAGGAAGCTTTAGACAAGATAGAGGAAGAGCAAAACAAAAGTAAGACCACCGC
ACAGCAAGCGGCCGCTGATCTTCAGACCTGGAGGAGGAGATATGAGGGACAATTGGAGAAGTGAATTATA
TAAATATAAAGTAGTAAAAATTGAACCATTAGGAGTAGCACCCACCAAGGCAAAGAGAAGAGTGGTGCAG
AGAGAAAAAAGAGCAGTGGGAATAGGAGCTTTGTTCCTTGGGTTCTTGGGAGCAGCAGGAAGCACTATGG
GCGCAGCGTCAATGACGCTGACGGTACAGGCCAGACAATTATTGTCTGGTATAGTGCAGCAGCAGAACAA
TTTGCTGAGGGCTATTGAGGCGCAACAGCATCTGTTGCAACTCACAGTCTGGGGCATCAAGCAGCTCCAG
GCAAGAATCCTGGCTGTGGAAAGATACCTAAAGGATCAACAGCTCCTGGGGATTTGGGGTTGCTCTGGAA
AACTCATTTGCACCACTGCTGTGCCTTGGAATGCTAGTTGGAGTAATAAATCTCTGGAACAGATTTGGAA
TCACACGACCTGGATGGAGTGGGACAGAGAAATTAACAATTACACAAGCTTAATACACTCCTTAATTGAA
GAATCGCAAAACCAGCAAGAAAAGAATGAACAAGAATTATTGGAATTAGATAAATGGGCAAGTTTGTGGA
ATTGGTTTAACATAACAAATTGGCTGTGGTATATAAAATTATTCATAATGATAGTAGGAGGCTTGGTAGG
TTTAAGAATAGTTTTTGCTGTACTTTCTATAGTGAATAGAGTTAGGCAGGGATATTCACCATTATCGTTT
CAGACCCACCTCCCAACCCCGAGGGGACCCGACAGGCCCGAAGGAATAGAAGAAGAAGGTGGAGAGAGAG
ACAGAGACAGATCCATTCGATTAGTGAACGGATCTCGACGGTATCGATCACGAGACTAGCCTCGAGCGGC
CGCCCCCTTCACCGAGGGCCTATTTCCCATGATTCCTTCATATTTGCATATACGATACAAGGCTGTTAGA
GAGATAATTGGAATTAATTTGACTGTAAACACAAAGATATTAGTACAAAATACGTGACGTAGAAAGTAAT
AATTTCTTGGGTAGTTTGCAGTTTTAAAATTATGTTTTAAAATGGACTATCATATGCTTACCGTAACTTG
AAAGTATTTCGATTTCTTGGCTTTATATATCTTGTGGAAAGGACGAAACACCGGCGGGAATTTGTGAGAC
AGTATCTCGAGATACTGTCTCACAAATTCCCGTTTTTGAATTCTCGACCTCGAGACAAATGGCAGTATTC
ATCCACAATTTTAAAAGAAAAGGGGGGATTGGGGGGTACAGTGCAGGGGAAAGAATAGTAGACATAATAG
CAACAGACATACAAACTAAAGAATTACAAAAACAAATTACAAAAATTCAAAATTTTCGGGTTTATTACAG
GGACAGCAGAGATCCACTTTGGCCGCGGCTCGAGGGGGTTGGGGTTGCGCCTTTTCCAAGGCAGCCCTGG
GTTTGCGCAGGGACGCGGCTGCTCTGGGCGTGGTTCCGGGAAACGCAGCGGCGCCGACCCTGGGTCTCGC
ACATTCTTCACGTCCGTTCGCAGCGTCACCCGGATCTTCGCCGCTACCCTTGTGGGCCCCCCGGCGACGC
TTCCTGCTCCGCCCCTAAGTCGGGAAGGTTCCTTGCGGTTCGCGGCGTGCCGGACGTGACAAACGGAAGC
CGCACGTCTCACTAGTACCCTCGCAGACGGACAGCGCCAGGGAGCAATGGCAGCGCGCCGACCGCGATGG
GCTGTGGCCAATAGCGGCTGCTCAGCAGGGCGCGCCGAGAGCAGCGGCCGGGAAGGGGCGGTGCGGGAGG
CGGGGTGTGGGGCGGTAGTGTGGGCCCTGTTCCTGCCCGCGCGGTGTTCCGCATTCTGCAAGCCTCCGGA
GCGCACGTCGGCAGTCGGCTCCCTCGTTGACCGAATCACCGACCTCTCTCCCCAGGGGGATCCACCGGAG
CTTACCATGACCGAGTACAAGCCCACGGTGCGCCTCGCCACCCGCGACGACGTCCCCAGGGCCGTACGCA
CCCTCGCCGCCGCGTTCGCCGACTACCCCGCCACGCGCCACACCGTCGATCCGGACCGCCACATCGAGCG
GGTCACCGAGCTGCAAGAACTCTTCCTCACGCGCGTCGGGCTCGACATCGGCAAGGTGTGGGTCGCGGAC
GACGGCGCCGCGGTGGCGGTCTGGACCACGCCGGAGAGCGTCGAAGCGGGGGCGGTGTTCGCCGAGATCG
GCCCGCGCATGGCCGAGTTGAGCGGTTCCCGGCTGGCCGCGCAGCAACAGATGGAAGGCCTCCTGGCGCC
GCACCGGCCCAAGGAGCCCGCGTGGTTCCTGGCCACCGTCGGCGTCTCGCCCGACCACCAGGGCAAGGGT
CTGGGCAGCGCCGTCGTGCTCCCCGGAGTGGAGGCGGCCGAGCGCGCCGGGGTGCCCGCCTTCCTGGAGA
CCTCCGCGCCCCGCAACCTCCCCTTCTACGAGCGGCTCGGCTTCACCGTCACCGCCGACGTCGAGGTGCC
CGAAGGACCGCGCACCTGGTGCATGACCCGCAAGCCCGGTGCCTGACGCCCGCCCCACGACCCGCAGCGC
CCGACCGAAAGGAGCGCACGACCCCATGCATCGGTACCTTTAAGACCAATGACTTACAAGGCAGCTGTAG
ATCTTAGCCACTTTTTAAAAGAAAAGGGGGGACTGGAAGGGCTAATTCACTCCCAACGAAGACAAGATCT
GCTTTTTGCTTGTACTGGGTCTCTCTGGTTAGACCAGATCTGAGCCTGGGAGCTCTCTGGCTAACTAGGG
AACCCACTGCTTAAGCCTCAATAAAGCTTGCCTTGAGTGCTTCAAGTAGTGTGTGCCCGTCTGTTGTGTG
ACTCTGGTAACTAGAGATCCCTCAGACCCTTTTAGTCAGTGTGGAAAATCTCTAGCAGTAGTAGTTCATG
TCATCTTATTATTCAGTATTTATAACTTGCAAAGAAATGAATATCAGAGAGTGAGAGGAACTTGTTTATT
GCAGCTTATAATGGTTACAAATAAAGCAATAGCATCACAAATTTCACAAATAAAGCATTTTTTTCACTGC
ATTCTAGTTGTGGTTTGTCCAAACTCATCAATGTATCTTATCATGTCTGGCTCTAGCTATCCCGCCCCTA
ACTCCGCCCATCCCGCCCCTAACTCCGCCCAGTTCCGCCCATTCTCCGCCCCATGGCTGACTAATTTTTT
TTATTTATGCAGAGGCCGAGGCCGCCTCGGCCTCTGAGCTATTCCAGAAGTAGTGAGGAGGCTTTTTTGG
AGGCCTAGGGACGTACCCAATTCGCCCTATAGTGAGTCGTATTACGCGCGCTCACTGGCCGTCGTTTTAC
AACGTCGTGACTGGGAAAACCCTGGCGTTACCCAACTTAATCGCCTTGCAGCACATCCCCCTTTCGCCAG
CTGGCGTAATAGCGAAGAGGCCCGCACCGATCGCCCTTCCCAACAGTTGCGCAGCCTGAATGGCGAATGG
G
[124 nt withheld, positions 4762-4885]
C
[91 nt withheld, positions 4887-4977]
A
[49 nt withheld, positions 4979-5027]
CCTTTGACGTTGGAGTCCACGTTCTTT
[37 nt withheld, positions 5055-5091]
ACCCTATCTCGGTCTATTCTTTTGATTTATAAGGGATTTTGCCGATTTCGGCCTATTGGTTAAAAAATGA
GCTGATTTAACAAAAATTTAACGCGAATTTTAACAAAATATTAACGCTTACAATTTAGGTGGCACTTTTC
GGGGAAATGTGCGCGGAACCCCTATTTGTTTATTTTTCTAAATACATTCAAATATGTATCCGCTCATGAG
ACAATAACCCTGATAAATGCTTCAATAATATTGAAAAAGGAAGAGTATGAGTATTCAACATTTCCGTGTC
GCCCTTATTCCCTTTTTTGCGGCATTTTGCCTTCCTGTTTTTGCTCACCCAGAAACGCTGGTGAAAGTAA
AAGATGCTGAAGATCAGTTGGGTGCACGAGTGGGTTACATCGAACTGGATCTCAACAGCGGTAAGATCCT
TGAGAGTTTTCGCCCCGAAGAACGTTTTCCAATGATGAGCACTTTTAAAGTTCTGCTATGTGGCGCGGTA
TTATCCCGTATTGACGCCGGGCAAGAGCAACTCGGTCGCCGCATACACTATTCTCAGAATGACTTGGTTG
AGTACTCACCAGTCACAGAAAAGCATCTTACGGATGGCATGACAGTAAGAGAATTATGCAGTGCTGCCAT
AACCATGAGTGATAACACTGCGGCCAACTTACTTCTGACAACGATCGGAGGACCGAAGGAGCTAACCGCT
TTTTTGCACAACATGGGGGATCATGTAACTCGCCTTGATCGTTGGGAACCGGAGCTGAATGAAGCCATAC
CAAACGACGAGCGTGACACCACGATGCCTGTAGCAATGGCAACAACGTTGCGCAAACTATTAACTGGCGA
ACTACTTACTCTAGCTTCCCGGCAACAATTAATAGACTGGATGGAGGCGGATAAAGTTGCAGGACCACTT
CTGCGCTCGGCCCTTCCGGCTGGCTGGTTTATTGCTGATAAATCTGGAGCCGGTGAGCGTGGGTCTCGCG
GTATCATTGCAGCACTGGGGCCAGATGGTAAGCCCTCCCGTATCGTAGTTATCTACACGACGGGGAGTCA
GGCAACTATGGATGAACGAAATAGACAGATCGCTGAGATAGGTGCCTCACTGATTAAGCATTGGTAACTG
TCAGACCAAGTTTACTCATATATACTTTAGATTGATTTAAAACTTCATTTTTAATTTAAAAGGATCTAGG
TGAAGATCCTTTTTGATAATCTCATGACCAAAATCCCTTAACGTGAGTTTTCGTTCCACTGAGCGTCAGA
CCCCGTAGAAAAGATCAAAGGATCTTCTTGAGATCCTTTTTTTCTGCGCGTAATCTGCTGCTTGCAAACA
AAAAAACCACCGCTACCAGCGGTGGTTTGTTTGCCGGATCAAGAGCTACCAACTCTTTTTCCGAAGGTAA
CTGGCTTCAGCAGAGCGCAGATACCAAATACTGTTCTTCTAGTGTAGCCGTAGTTAGGCCACCACTTCAA
GAACTCTGTAGCACCGCCTACATACCTCGCTCTGCTAATCCTGTTACCAGTGGCTGCTGCCAGTGGCGAT
AAGTCGTGTCTTACCGGGTTGGACTCAAGACGATAGTTACCGGATAAGGCGCAGCGGTCGGGCTGAACGG
GGGGTTCGTGCACACAGCCCAGCTTGGAGCGAACGACCTACACCGAACTGAGATACCTACAGCGTGAGCT
ATGAGAAAGCGCCACGCTTCCCGAAGGGAGAAAGGCGGACAGGTATCCGGTAAGCGGCAGGGTCGGAACA
GGAGAGCGCACGAGGGAGCTTCCAGGGGGAAACGCCTGGTATCTTTATAGTCCTGTCGGGTTTCGCCACC
TCTGACTTGAGCGTCGATTTTTGTGATGCTCGTCAGGGGGGCGGAGCCTATGGAAAAACGCCAGCAACGC
GGCCTTTTTACGGTTCCTGGCCTTTTGCTGGCCTTTTGCTCACATGTTCTTTCCTGCGTTATCCCCTGAT
TCTGTGGATAACCGTATTACCGCCTTTGAGTGA
